>Addgene plasmid #183445 | pORANGE Tubb3-4xGFP KI | addgene full sequence | sequence record 360078 | Addgene NGS Result
ACGGTTCCTGGCCTTTTGCTGGCCTTTTGCTCACATGTGAGGGCCTATTTCCCATGATTCCTTCATATTT
GCATATACGATACAAGGCTGTTAGAGAGATAATTGGAATTAATTTGACTGTAAACACAAAGATATTAGTA
CAAAATACGTGACGTAGAAAGTAATAATTTCTTGGGTAGTTTGCAGTTTTAAAATTATGTTTTAAAATGG
ACTATCATATGCTTACCGTAACTTGAAAGTATTTCGATTTCTTGGCTTTATATATCTTGTGGAAAGGACG
AAACACCGCTGCGAGCAACTTCACTTGTTTTAGAGCTAGAAATAGCAAGTTAAAATAAGGCTAGTCCGTT
ATCAACTTGAAAAAGTGGCACCGAGTCGGTGCTTTTTTGTTTTAGAGCTAGAAATAGCAAGTTAAAATAA
GGCTAGTCCGTTTTTAGCGCGTGCGCCAATTCTGCAGACAAATGGCTCTAGAAGCTTGCTGCGAGCAACT
TCACTTGGGGGATCAGGCGTGAGCAAGGGCGAGGAGCTGTTCACCGGGGTGGTGCCCATCCTGGTCGAGC
TGGACGGCGACGTAAACGGCCACAAGTTCAGCGTGTCCGGCGAGGGCGAGGGCGATGCCACCTACGGCAA
GCTGACCCTGAAGTTCATCTGCACCACCGGCAAGCTGCCCGTGCCCTGGCCCACCCTCGTGACCACCCTG
ACCTACGGCGTGCAGTGCTTCAGCCGCTACCCCGACCACATGAAGCAGCACGACTTCTTCAAGTCCGCCA
TGCCCGAAGGCTACGTCCAGGAGCGCACCATCTTCTTCAAGGACGACGGCAACTACAAGACCCGCGCCGA
GGTGAAGTTCGAGGGCGACACCCTGGTGAACCGCATCGAGCTGAAGGGCATCGACTTCAAGGAGGACGGC
AACATCCTGGGGCACAAGCTGGAGTACAACTACAACAGCCACAACGTCTATATCATGGCCGACAAGCAGA
AGAACGGCATCAAGGTGAACTTCAAGATCCGCCACAACATCGAGGACGGCAGCGTGCAGCTCGCCGACCA
CTACCAGCAGAACACCCCCATCGGCGACGGCCCCGTGCTGCTGCCCGACAACCACTACCTGAGCACCCAG
TCCGCCCTGAGCAAAGACCCCAACGAGAAGCGCGATCACATGGTCCTGCTGGAGTTCGTGACCGCCGCCG
GGATCACTCTCGGCATGGACGAGCTGTACAAGTAATGTGCTGCGAGCAACTTCACTTGGGCTCGAGGATC
CTAGAAGCTTGCTGCGAGCAACTTCACTTGGGGGATCAGGCGTGAGCAAGGGCGAGGAGCTGTTCACCGG
GGTGGTGCCCATCCTGGTCGAGCTGGACGGCGACGTAAACGGCCACAAGTTCAGCGTGTCCGGCGAGGGC
GAGGGCGATGCCACCTACGGCAAGCTGACCCTGAAGTTCATCTGCACCACCGGCAAGCTGCCCGTGCCCT
GGCCCACCCTCGTGACCACCCTGACCTACGGCGTGCAGTGCTTCAGCCGCTACCCCGACCACATGAAGCA
GCACGACTTCTTCAAGTCCGCCATGCCCGAAGGCTACGTCCAGGAGCGCACCATCTTCTTCAAGGACGAC
GGCAACTACAAGACCCGCGCCGAGGTGAAGTTCGAGGGCGACACCCTGGTGAACCGCATCGAGCTGAAGG
GCATCGACTTCAAGGAGGACGGCAACATCCTGGGGCACAAGCTGGAGTACAACTACAACAGCCACAACGT
CTATATCATGGCCGACAAGCAGAAGAACGGCATCAAGGTGAACTTCAAGATCCGCCACAACATCGAGGAC
GGCAGCGTGCAGCTCGCCGACCACTACCAGCAGAACACCCCCATCGGCGACGGCCCCGTGCTGCTGCCCG
ACAACCACTACCTGAGCACCCAGTCCGCCCTGAGCAAAGACCCCAACGAGAAGCGCGATCACATGGTCCT
GCTGGAGTTCGTGACCGCCGCCGGGATCACTCTCGGCATGGACGAGCTGTACAAGTAATGTGCTGCGAGC
AACTTCACTTGGGCTCGAGGATCCTAGAAGCTTGCTGCGAGCAACTTCACTTGGGGGATCAGGCGTGAGC
AAGGGCGAGGAGCTGTTCACCGGGGTGGTGCCCATCCTGGTCGAGCTGGACGGCGACGTAAACGGCCACA
AGTTCAGCGTGTCCGGCGAGGGCGAGGGCGATGCCACCTACGGCAAGCTGACCCTGAAGTTCATCTGCAC
CACCGGCAAGCTGCCCGTGCCCTGGCCCACCCTCGTGACCACCCTGACCTACGGCGTGCAGTGCTTCAGC
CGCTACCCCGACCACATGAAGCAGCACGACTTCTTCAAGTCCGCCATGCCCGAAGGCTACGTCCAGGAGC
GCACCATCTTCTTCAAGGACGACGGCAACTACAAGACCCGCGCCGAGGTGAAGTTCGAGGGCGACACCCT
GGTGAACCGCATCGAGCTGAAGGGCATCGACTTCAAGGAGGACGGCAACATCCTGGGGCACAAGCTGGAG
TACAACTACAACAGCCACAACGTCTATATCATGGCCGACAAGCAGAAGAACGGCATCAAGGTGAACTTCA
AGATCCGCCACAACATCGAGGACGGCAGCGTGCAGCTCGCCGACCACTACCAGCAGAACACCCCCATCGG
CGACGGCCCCGTGCTGCTGCCCGACAACCACTACCTGAGCACCCAGTCCGCCCTGAGCAAAGACCCCAAC
GAGAAGCGCGATCACATGGTCCTGCTGGAGTTCGTGACCGCCGCCGGGATCACTCTCGGCATGGACGAGC
TGTACAAGTAATGTGCTGCGAGCAACTTCACTTGGGCTCGAGGATCCTAGAAGCTTGCTGCGAGCAACTT
CACTTGGGGGATCAGGCGTGAGCAAGGGCGAGGAGCTGTTCACCGGGGTGGTGCCCATCCTGGTCGAGCT
GGACGGCGACGTAAACGGCCACAAGTTCAGCGTGTCCGGCGAGGGCGAGGGCGATGCCACCTACGGCAAG
CTGACCCTGAAGTTCATCTGCACCACCGGCAAGCTGCCCGTGCCCTGGCCCACCCTCGTGACCACCCTGA
CCTACGGCGTGCAGTGCTTCAGCCGCTACCCCGACCACATGAAGCAGCACGACTTCTTCAAGTCCGCCAT
GCCCGAAGGCTACGTCCAGGAGCGCACCATCTTCTTCAAGGACGACGGCAACTACAAGACCCGCGCCGAG
GTGAAGTTCGAGGGCGACACCCTGGTGAACCGCATCGAGCTGAAGGGCATCGACTTCAAGGAGGACGGCA
ACATCCTGGGGCACAAGCTGGAGTACAACTACAACAGCCACAACGTCTATATCATGGCCGACAAGCAGAA
GAACGGCATCAAGGTGAACTTCAAGATCCGCCACAACATCGAGGACGGCAGCGTGCAGCTCGCCGACCAC
TACCAGCAGAACACCCCCATCGGCGACGGCCCCGTGCTGCTGCCCGACAACCACTACCTGAGCACCCAGT
CCGCCCTGAGCAAAGACCCCAACGAGAAGCGCGATCACATGGTCCTGCTGGAGTTCGTGACCGCCGCCGG
GATCACTCTCGGCATGGACGAGCTGTACAAGTAATGTGCTGCGAGCAACTTCACTTGGGCTCGAGGATCC
TAGGACGCGTCCAGAGGTACCCGTTACATAACTTACGGTAAATGGCCCGCCTGGCTGACCGCCCAACGAC
CCCCGCCCATTGACGTCAATAGTAACGCCAATAGGGACTTTCCATTGACGTCAATGGGTGGAGTATTTAC
GGTAAACTGCCCACTTGGCAGTACATCAAGTGTATCATATGCCAAGTACGCCCCCTATTGACGTCAATGA
CGGTAAATGGCCCGCCTGGCATTGTGCCCAGTACATGACCTTATGGGACTTTCCTACTTGGCAGTACATC
TACGTATTAGTCATCGCTATTACCATGGTCGAGGTGAGCCCCACGTTCTGCTTCACTCTCCCCATCTCCC
CCCCCTCCCCACCCCCAATTTTGTATTTATTTATTTTTTAATTATTTTGTGCAGCGATGGGGGCGGGGGG
GGGGGGGGGGCGCGCGCCRGGSGGGGSGGGGSGGGGSGRGGGGSGGGGSGGGGSGRGGCGGRGAGGKGCG
GCGGCAGCCAATCAGAGCGGCGCGCTCCGAAAGTTTCCTTTTATGGCGAGGCGGCGGCGGCGGCGGCCCT
ATAAAAAGCGAAGCGCGCGGCGGGCGGGAGTCGCTGCGCGCTGCCTTCGCCCCGTGCCCCGCTCCGCCGC
CGCCTCGCGCCGCCCGCCCCGGCTCTGACTGACCGCGTTACTCCCACAGGTGAGCGGGCGGGACGGCCCT
TCTCCTCCGGGCTGTAATTAGCTGAGCAAGAGGTAAGGGTTTAAGGGATGGTTGGTTGGTGGGGTATTAA
TGTTTAATTACCTGGAGCACCTGCCTGAAATCACTTTTTTTCAGGTTGGACCGGTGCCACCATGTACCCA
TACGATGTTCCAGATTACGCTTCGCCGAAGAAAAAGCGCAAGGTCGAAGCGTCCGACAAGAAGTACAGCA
TCGGCCTGGACATCGGCACCAACTCTGTGGGCTGGGCCGTGATCACCGACGAGTACAAGGTGCCCAGCAA
GAAATTCAAGGTGCTGGGCAACACCGACCGGCACAGCATCAAGAAGAACCTGATCGGAGCCCTGCTGTTC
GACAGCGGCGAAACAGCCGAGGCCACCCGGCTGAAGAGAACCGCCAGAAGAAGATACACCAGACGGAAGA
ACCGGATCTGCTATCTGCAAGAGATCTTCAGCAACGAGATGGCCAAGGTGGACGACAGCTTCTTCCACAG
ACTGGAAGAGTCCTTCCTGGTGGAAGAGGATAAGAAGCACGAGCGGCACCCCATCTTCGGCAACATCGTG
GACGAGGTGGCCTACCACGAGAAGTACCCCACCATCTACCACCTGAGAAAGAAACTGGTGGACAGCACCG
ACAAGGCCGACCTGCGGCTGATCTATCTGGCCCTGGCCCACATGATCAAGTTCCGGGGCCACTTCCTGAT
CGAGGGCGACCTGAACCCCGACAACAGCGACGTGGACAAGCTGTTCATCCAGCTGGTGCAGACCTACAAC
CAGCTGTTCGAGGAAAACCCCATCAACGCCAGCGGCGTGGACGCCAAGGCCATCCTGTCTGCCAGACTGA
GCAAGAGCAGACGGCTGGAAAATCTGATCGCCCAGCTGCCCGGCGAGAAGAAGAATGGCCTGTTCGGAAA
CCTGATTGCCCTGAGCCTGGGCCTGACCCCCAACTTCAAGAGCAACTTCGACCTGGCCGAGGATGCCAAA
CTGCAGCTGAGCAAGGACACCTACGACGACGACCTGGACAACCTGCTGGCCCAGATCGGCGACCAGTACG
CCGACCTGTTTCTGGCCGCCAAGAACCTGTCCGACGCCATCCTGCTGAGCGACATCCTGAGAGTGAACAC
CGAGATCACCAAGGCCCCCCTGAGCGCCTCTATGATCAAGAGATACGACGAGCACCACCAGGACCTGACC
CTGCTGAAAGCTCTCGTGCGGCAGCAGCTGCCTGAGAAGTACAAAGAGATTTTCTTCGACCAGAGCAAGA
ACGGCTACGCCGGCTACATTGACGGCGGAGCCAGCCAGGAAGAGTTCTACAAGTTCATCAAGCCCATCCT
GGAAAAGATGGACGGCACCGAGGAACTGCTCGTGAAGCTGAACAGAGAGGACCTGCTGCGGAAGCAGCGG
ACCTTCGACAACGGCAGCATCCCCCACCAGATCCACCTGGGAGAGCTGCACGCCATTCTGCGGCGGCAGG
AAGATTTTTACCCATTCCTGAAGGACAACCGGGAAAAGATCGAGAAGATCCTGACCTTCCGCATCCCCTA
CTACGTGGGCCCTCTGGCCAGGGGAAACAGCAGATTCGCCTGGATGACCAGAAAGAGCGAGGAAACCATC
ACCCCCTGGAACTTCGAGGAAGTGGTGGACAAGGGCGCTTCCGCCCAGAGCTTCATCGAGCGGATGACCA
ACTTCGATAAGAACCTGCCCAACGAGAAGGTGCTGCCCAAGCACAGCCTGCTGTACGAGTACTTCACCGT
GTATAACGAGCTGACCAAAGTGAAATACGTGACCGAGGGAATGAGAAAGCCCGCCTTCCTGAGCGGCGAG
CAGAAAAAGGCCATCGTGGACCTGCTGTTCAAGACCAACCGGAAAGTGACCGTGAAGCAGCTGAAAGAGG
ACTACTTCAAGAAAATCGAGTGCTTCGACTCCGTGGAAATCTCCGGCGTGGAAGATCGGTTCAACGCCTC
CCTGGGCACATACCACGATCTGCTGAAAATTATCAAGGACAAGGACTTCCTGGACAATGAGGAAAACGAG
GACATTCTGGAAGATATCGTGCTGACCCTGACACTGTTTGAGGACAGAGAGATGATCGAGGAACGGCTGA
AAACCTATGCCCACCTGTTCGACGACAAAGTGATGAAGCAGCTGAAGCGGCGGAGATACACCGGCTGGGG
CAGGCTGAGCCGGAAGCTGATCAACGGCATCCGGGACAAGCAGTCCGGCAAGACAATCCTGGATTTCCTG
AAGTCCGACGGCTTCGCCAACAGAAACTTCATGCAGCTGATCCACGACGACAGCCTGACCTTTAAAGAGG
ACATCCAGAAAGCCCAGGTGTCCGGCCAGGGCGATAGCCTGCACGAGCACATTGCCAATCTGGCCGGCAG
CCCCGCCATTAAGAAGGGCATCCTGCAGACAGTGAAGGTGGTGGACGAGCTCGTGAAAGTGATGGGCCGG
CACAAGCCCGAGAACATCGTGATCGAAATGGCCAGAGAGAACCAGACCACCCAGAAGGGACAGAAGAACA
GCCGCGAGAGAATGAAGCGGATCGAAGAGGGCATCAAAGAGCTGGGCAGCCAGATCCTGAAAGAACACCC
CGTGGAAAACACCCAGCTGCAGAACGAGAAGCTGTACCTGTACTACCTGCAGAATGGGCGGGATATGTAC
GTGGACCAGGAACTGGACATCAACCGGCTGTCCGACTACGATGTGGACCATATCGTGCCTCAGAGCTTTC
TGAAGGACGACTCCATCGACAACAAGGTGCTGACCAGAAGCGACAAGAACCGGGGCAAGAGCGACAACGT
GCCCTCCGAAGAGGTCGTGAAGAAGATGAAGAACTACTGGCGGCAGCTGCTGAACGCCAAGCTGATTACC
CAGAGAAAGTTCGACAATCTGACCAAGGCCGAGAGAGGCGGCCTGAGCGAACTGGATAAGGCCGGCTTCA
TCAAGAGACAGCTGGTGGAAACCCGGCAGATCACAAAGCACGTGGCACAGATCCTGGACTCCCGGATGAA
CACTAAGTACGACGAGAATGACAAGCTGATCCGGGAAGTGAAAGTGATCACCCTGAAGTCCAAGCTGGTG
TCCGATTTCCGGAAGGATTTCCAGTTTTACAAAGTGCGCGAGATCAACAACTACCACCACGCCCACGACG
CCTACCTGAACGCCGTCGTGGGAACCGCCCTGATCAAAAAGTACCCTAAGCTGGAAAGCGAGTTCGTGTA
CGGCGACTACAAGGTGTACGACGTGCGGAAGATGATCGCCAAGAGCGAGCAGGAAATCGGCAAGGCTACC
GCCAAGTACTTCTTCTACAGCAACATCATGAACTTTTTCAAGACCGAGATTACCCTGGCCAACGGCGAGA
TCCGGAAGCGGCCTCTGATCGAGACAAACGGCGAAACCGGGGAGATCGTGTGGGATAAGGGCCGGGATTT
TGCCACCGTGCGGAAAGTGCTGAGCATGCCCCAAGTGAATATCGTGAAAAAGACCGAGGTGCAGACAGGC
GGCTTCAGCAAAGAGTCTATCCTGCCCAAGAGGAACAGCGATAAGCTGATCGCCAGAAAGAAGGACTGGG
ACCCTAAGAAGTACGGCGGCTTCGACAGCCCCACCGTGGCCTATTCTGTGCTGGTGGTGGCCAAAGTGGA
AAAGGGCAAGTCCAAGAAACTGAAGAGTGTGAAAGAGCTGCTGGGGATCACCATCATGGAAAGAAGCAGC
TTCGAGAAGAATCCCATCGACTTTCTGGAAGCCAAGGGCTACAAAGAAGTGAAAAAGGACCTGATCATCA
AGCTGCCTAAGTACTCCCTGTTCGAGCTGGAAAACGGCCGGAAGAGAATGCTGGCCTCTGCCGGCGAACT
GCAGAAGGGAAACGAACTGGCCCTGCCCTCCAAATATGTGAACTTCCTGTACCTGGCCAGCCACTATGAG
AAGCTGAAGGGCTCCCCCGAGGATAATGAGCAGAAACAGCTGTTTGTGGAACAGCACAAGCACTACCTGG
ACGAGATCATCGAGCAGATCAGCGAGTTCTCCAAGAGAGTGATCCTGGCCGACGCTAATCTGGACAAAGT
GCTGTCCGCCTACAACAAGCACCGGGATAAGCCCATCAGAGAGCAGGCCGAGAATATCATCCACCTGTTT
ACCCTGACCAATCTGGGAGCCCCTGCCGCCTTCAAGTACTTTGACACCACCATCGACCGGAAGAGGTACA
CCAGCACCAAAGAGGTGCTGGACGCCACCCTGATCCACCAGAGCATCACCGGCCTGTACGAGACACGGAT
CGACCTGTCTCAGCTGGGAGGCGACAGCCCCAAGAAGAAGAGAAAGGTGGAGGCCAGCTAAGAATTCTAA
CTAGAGCTCGCTGATCAGCCTCGACTGTGCCTTCTAGTTGCCAGCCATCTGTTGTTTGCCCCTCCCCCGT
GCCTTCCTTGACCCTGGAAGGTGCCACTCCCACTGTCCTTTCCTAATAAAATGAGGAAATTGCATCGCAT
TGTCTGAGTAGGTGTCATTCTATTCTGGGGGGTGGGGTGGGGCAGGACAGCAAGGGGGAGGATTGGGAAG
AGAATAGCAGGCATGCTGGGGAGCGGCCGCAGGAACCCCTAGTGATGGAGTTGGCCACTCCCTCTCTGCG
CGCTCGCTCGCTCACTGAGGCCGGGCGACCAAAGGTCGCCCGACGCCCGGGCTTTGCCCGGGCGGCCTCA
GTGAGCGAGCGAGCGCGCAGCTGCCTGCAGGGGCGCCTGATGCGGTATTTTCTCCTTACGCATCTGTGCG
GTATTTCACACCGCATA
[95 nt withheld, positions 9118-9212]
T
[46 nt withheld, positions 9214-9259]
C
[141 nt withheld, positions 9261-9401]
CCTTTGACGTTGGAGTCCACGTTCTTT
[37 nt withheld, positions 9429-9465]
ACTCTATCTCGGGCTATTCTTTTGATTTATAAGGGATTTTGCCGATTTCGGTCTATTGGTTAAAAAATGA
GCTGATTTAACAAAAATTTAACGCGAATTTTAACAAAATATTAACGTTTACAATTTTATGGTGCACTCTC
AGTACAATCTGCTCTGATGCCGCATAGTTAAGCCAGCCCCGACACCCGCCAACACCCGCTGACGCGCCCT
GACGGGCTTGTCTGCTCCCGGCATCCGCTTACAGACAAGCTGTGACCGTCTCCGGGAGCTGCATGTGTCA
GAGGTTTTCACCGTCATCACCGAAACGCGCGAGACGAAAGGGCCTCGTGATACGCCTATTTTTATAGGTT
AATGTCATGATAATAATGGTTTCTTAGACGTCAGGTGGCACTTTTCGGGGAAATGTGCGCGGAACCCCTA
TTTGTTTATTTTTCTAAATACATTCAAATATGTATCCGCTCATGAGACAATAACCCTGATAAATGCTTCA
ATAATATTGAAAAAGGAAGAGTATGAGTATTCAACATTTCCGTGTCGCCCTTATTCCCTTTTTTGCGGCA
TTTTGCCTTCCTGTTTTTGCTCACCCAGAAACGCTGGTGAAAGTAAAAGATGCTGAAGATCAGTTGGGTG
CACGAGTGGGTTACATCGAACTGGATCTCAACAGCGGTAAGATCCTTGAGAGTTTTCGCCCCGAAGAACG
TTTTCCAATGATGAGCACTTTTAAAGTTCTGCTATGTGGCGCGGTATTATCCCGTATTGACGCCGGGCAA
GAGCAACTCGGTCGCCGCATACACTATTCTCAGAATGACTTGGTTGAGTACTCACCAGTCACAGAAAAGC
ATCTTACGGATGGCATGACAGTAAGAGAATTATGCAGTGCTGCCATAACCATGAGTGATAACACTGCGGC
CAACTTACTTCTGACAACGATCGGAGGACCGAAGGAGCTAACCGCTTTTTTGCACAACATGGGGGATCAT
GTAACTCGCCTTGATCGTTGGGAACCGGAGCTGAATGAAGCCATACCAAACGACGAGCGTGACACCACGA
TGCCTGTAGCAATGGCAACAACGTTGCGCAAACTATTAACTGGCGAACTACTTACTCTAGCTTCCCGGCA
ACAATTAATAGACTGGATGGAGGCGGATAAAGTTGCAGGACCACTTCTGCGCTCGGCCCTTCCGGCTGGC
TGGTTTATTGCTGATAAATCTGGAGCCGGTGAGCGTGGAAGCCGCGGTATCATTGCAGCACTGGGGCCAG
ATGGTAAGCCCTCCCGTATCGTAGTTATCTACACGACGGGGAGTCAGGCAACTATGGATGAACGAAATAG
ACAGATCGCTGAGATAGGTGCCTCACTGATTAAGCATTGGTAACTGTCAGACCAAGTTTACTCATATATA
CTTTAGATTGATTTAAAACTTCATTTTTAATTTAAAAGGATCTAGGTGAAGATCCTTTTTGATAATCTCA
TGACCAAAATCCCTTAACGTGAGTTTTCGTTCCACTGAGCGTCAGACCCCGTAGAAAAGATCAAAGGATC
TTCTTGAGATCCTTTTTTTCTGCGCGTAATCTGCTGCTTGCAAACAAAAAAACCACCGCTACCAGCGGTG
GTTTGTTTGCCGGATCAAGAGCTACCAACTCTTTTTCCGAAGGTAACTGGCTTCAGCAGAGCGCAGATAC
CAAATACTGTTCTTCTAGTGTAGCCGTAGTTAGGCCACCACTTCAAGAACTCTGTAGCACCGCCTACATA
CCTCGCTCTGCTAATCCTGTTACCAGTGGCTGCTGCCAGTGGCGATAAGTCGTGTCTTACCGGGTTGGAC
TCAAGACGATAGTTACCGGATAAGGCGCAGCGGTCGGGCTGAACGGGGGGTTCGTGCACACAGCCCAGCT
TGGAGCGAACGACCTACACCGAACTGAGATACCTACAGCGTGAGCTATGAGAAAGCGCCACGCTTCCCGA
AGGGAGAAAGGCGGACAGGTATCCGGTAAGCGGCAGGGTCGGAACAGGAGAGCGCACGAGGGAGCTTCCA
GGGGGAAACGCCTGGTATCTTTATAGTCCTGTCGGGTTTCGCCACCTCTGACTTGAGCGTCGATTTTTGT
GATGCTCGTCAGGGGGGCGGAGCCTATGGAAAAACGCCAGCAACGCGGCCTTTTT
Features (pLannotate 1.2.2; 22 found; start..end, strand, type, name):
     39..279     +  promoter       U6 promoter: RNA polymerase III promoter for human U6 snRNA
    307..382     +  misc_RNA       gRNA scaffold: guide RNA scaffold for the Streptococcus pyogenes CRISPR/Cas9 system
    389..432     +  misc_RNA       gRNA scaffold (fragment): guide RNA scaffold for the Streptococcus pyogenes CRISPR/Cas9 system
    509..1225    +  CDS            EGFP: the original enhanced GFP (Yang et al., 1996) mammalian codon-optimized
   1302..2018    +  CDS            EGFP: the original enhanced GFP (Yang et al., 1996) mammalian codon-optimized
   2095..2811    +  CDS            EGFP: the original enhanced GFP (Yang et al., 1996) mammalian codon-optimized
   2888..3604    +  CDS            EGFP: the original enhanced GFP (Yang et al., 1996) mammalian codon-optimized
   3662..3947    +  enhancer       CMV enhancer: human cytomegalovirus immediate early enhancer; contains an 18-bp deletion relative to the standard CMV enhancer
   3949..4226    +  promoter       chicken β-actin promoter: No description available
   4227..4454    +  intron         hybrid intron: hybrid between chicken β-actin (CBA) and minute virus of mice (MMV) introns (Gray et al., 2011)
   4475..4502    +  CDS            3xHA (fragment): three tandem HA epitope tags
   4535..6136    +  CDS            Cas9(N): N-terminal portion of Streptococcus pyogenes Cas9 (Zetsche et al., 2015)
   6137..8635    +  CDS            Cas9(C): C-terminal portion of Streptococcus pyogenes Cas9 (Zetsche et al., 2015)
   8705..8816    +  polyA_signal   bGH poly(A) signal: bovine growth hormone polyadenylation signal
   8921..9061    +  repeat_region  AAV2 ITR: inverted terminal repeat of adeno-associated virus serotype 2 inverted
   9066..9117    -  misc_feature   bom (fragment): basis of mobility region from pBR322
   9136..9591    +  rep_origin     f1 ori (sequence partly withheld): f1 bacteriophage origin of replication; arrow indicates direction of (+) strand synthesis
   9592..9641    -  misc_feature   bom (fragment): basis of mobility region from pBR322
   9743..9778    -  CDS            rop (fragment): Rop protein, which maintains plasmids at low copy number; rop
   9873..9977    +  promoter       AmpR promoter: bla
   9978..10838   +  CDS            AmpR: β-lactamase; bla; confers resistance to ampicillin, carbenicillin, and related antibiotics
  11009..11597   +  rep_origin     ori: high-copy-number ColE1/pMB1/pBR322/pUC origin of replication
