[The description below was written by a language model from this plasmid's Addgene catalogue record and pLannotate feature annotations shown in this document.]
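Description:
pORANGE Tubb3-4xGFP KI is an all-in-one CRISPR/Cas9 knock-in plasmid built on the pORANGE backbone. It is designed to tag endogenous beta3-tubulin (Tubb3) with GFP in mouse or rat cells, with the insertion placed at the stop codon so that the tag is fused to the C-terminus of the protein. It is a high-copy mammalian expression plasmid of about 11.6 kb, propagated in E. coli through a ColE1/pUC-type origin and selected with ampicillin (AmpR/β-lactamase). An f1 origin is present, as are a single annotated AAV2 ITR and short bom and rop fragments, which appear to be remnants of the parental backbone rather than a complete AAV packaging cassette.

Three functional modules sit on the one plasmid. A human U6 Pol III promoter drives a Tubb3-targeting guide fused to the S. pyogenes gRNA scaffold. Downstream lies the donor, four tandem EGFP coding sequences with no annotated promoter of their own, so fluorescence should depend on in-frame integration at the target locus. The feature table does not annotate the sequences flanking the donor, so the record does not show how it is released or integrated. The third module expresses S. pyogenes Cas9, annotated as contiguous N- and C-terminal portions that together form one continuous coding region. It is preceded by an HA epitope fragment and driven by a CMV enhancer/chicken β-actin promoter with a hybrid intron, and it ends in a bGH polyadenylation signal.

The multimerised GFP presumably increases signal from tubulin expressed at endogenous levels. The associated publication concerns duplex labelling and manipulation of neuronal proteins by sequential CRISPR/Cas9 editing, which points to use in imaging native microtubules in neurons.
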