Addgene plasmid #183445: pORANGE Tubb3-4xGFP KI
Purpose: GFP knock-in for beta3-tubulin-GFP (amino acid position: stop codon)
Depositing lab: Harold MacGillavry. Depositing organization: Utrecht University. Publication: Duplex Labeling and Manipulation of Neuronal Proteins Using Sequential CRISPR/Cas9 Gene Editing. Droogers WJ, Willems J, MacGillavry HD, de Jong APH. eNeuro. 2022 Jul 18;9(4):ENEURO.0056-22.2022. doi: 10.1523/ENEURO.0056-22.2022. PubMed 35851300.
Backbone
  Vector backbone: pORANGE
  Vector type: Mammalian Expression, CRISPR
Growth in bacteria
  Bacterial resistance: Ampicillin, 100 μg/mL
  Growth temperature: 37°C
  Growth strain: DH5alpha
  Copy number: High Copy
Gene/Insert
  Gene/Insert name: gRNA and 4xGFP donor
  gRNA/shRNA sequence: GCTGCGAGCAACTTCACTT
  Species: M. musculus (mouse), R. norvegicus (rat)
  Cloning method: Restriction Enzyme; 5′ cloning site unknown (unknown if destroyed)
  Sequencing primers: 5′ aaggctgttagagagataattggaa; 3′ cgggccatttaccgtaagtt
Terms and licenses: Academic/Nonprofit Terms; Industry Terms: Not Available to Industry
Depositor comments: Please visit https://www.biorxiv.org/content/10.1101/2022.01.02.474730v1 for bioRxiv preprint.
How to cite: pORANGE Tubb3-4xGFP KI was a gift from Harold MacGillavry (Addgene plasmid # 183445 ; http://n2t.net/addgene:183445 ; RRID:Addgene_183445)
